>Addgene plasmid #25181 | MYST3 | depositor partial sequence | sequence record 11655 | Author sequence
GGGAGCCAGGAAATCATGACTGAGAAAGATATGGAATTATTTCGTGATATCCAAGAACAAGCACTGCAGA
AAGTTGGAGTGACTGGTCCCCCTGATCCACAAGTCCGCGCGCCCTCTGTCATTGAGTTTGGGAAGTATGA
AATTCACACCTGGTACTCCTCCCCATATCCTCAAGAATACTCAAGGCTGCCCAAATTGTATCTTTGTGAA
TTTTGTCTAAAATATATGAAAAGTAGAACTATTCTGCAGCAGCACATGAAGAAATGTGGTTGGTTCCATC
CTCCTGCCAATGAGATTTACAGAAAGAATAATATTTCTGTCTTTGAGGTTGATGGGAATGTGAGTACCAT
TTATTGTCAAAACCTGTGTCTCTTGGCAAAGTTGTTTCTTGACCACAAAACCCTCTATTACGATGTGGAG
CCATTTCTTTTTTATGTACTAACACAGAATGATGTCAAGGGCTGCCACCTTGTTGGCTACTTTTCTAAGG
AAAAGCACGCGCAACAGAAGTACAATGTTTCCTGTATAATGATTCTTCCTCAATACCAGCGTAAGGGCTA
TGGCAGGTTTCTCATCGATTTCAGTTATTTGTTATCAAAGCGTGAAGGCCAAGCAGGGTCTCCAGAGAAA
CCGTTATCTGATCTGGGTCGTCTTTCCTACATGGCATATTGGAAAAGTGTAATATTGGAGGCGCTTTATC
ACCAAAATGACAAGCAGATCAGCATTAAGAAGTTAAGCAAGTTGACTGGAATCTGCCCTCAAGACATCAC
TTCCACACTCCACCACCTACGAATGCTGGACTTCCGTAGTGACCAATTTGTGATTATCCGCCGGGAAAAA
CTTATCCAGGATCACATGGCAAAGCTTCAGCTGAATTTGCGACCTGTAGATGTAGATCCAGAATGTTTGC
GCTGGACTCCAGTCATAGTGTCCAACTCTGTGGTC
