>Addgene plasmid #25181 | MYST3 | addgene partial sequence | sequence record 31259 | 25181 with T7-term
GGATCTCAGTGGTGGTGGTGGTGGTGCTCGAGTGCGGCCGCAAGCTTCGTCATCATATGACTGGAGTCCA
GCGCAAACATTCTGGATCTACATCTACAGGTCGCAAATTCAGCTGAAGCTTTGCCATGTGATCCTGGATA
AGTTTTTCCCGGCGGATAATCACAAATTGGTCACTACGGAAGTCCAGCATTCGTAGGTGGTGGAGTGTGG
AAGTGATGTCTTGAGGGCAGATTCCAGTCAACTTGCTTAACTTCTTAATGCTGATCTGCTTGTCATTTTG
GTGATAAAGGCACTCCAATATTACACTTTTCCAATATGCCATGTAGGAAAGACGACCCAGATCAGATAAC
GGTTTCTCTGGAGACCCTGCTTGGCCTTCACGCTTTGATAACAAATAACTGAAATCGATGAGAAACCTGC
CATAGCCCTTACGCTGGTATTGAGGAAGAATCATTATACAGGAAACATTGTACTTCTGTTGGCAGTGCTT
TTCCTTAGAAAAGTAGCCAACAAGGTGGCAGCCCTTGACATCATTCTGTGTTAGTACATAAAAAAGAAAT
GGCTCCACATCGTAATAGAGGGTTTTGTGGTCAAGAAACAACTTTGCCAAGAGACACAGGTTTTGACAAT
AAATGGTACTCACATTCCCATCAACCTCAAAGACAGAAATATTATTCTTTCTGTAAATCTCATTGGCAGG
AGGATGGAACCAACCACATTTCTTCATGTGCTGCTGCAGAATAGTTCTACTTTTCATATATTTTAGACAA
AATTCACAAAGATAC
