>Addgene plasmid #25181 | MYST3 | addgene partial sequence | sequence record 31260 | 25181 with T7
ATAATTTTGTTTAACTTTAAGAAGGAGATATACCATGGGCAGCAGCCATCATCATCATCATCACAGCAGC
GGCCTGGTTCCGCGTGGTAGTGGAGTGACTGGTCCCCCTGATCCACAAGTCCGCTGTCCCTCTGTCATTG
AGTTTGGGAAGTATGAAATTCACACCTGGTACTCCTCCCCATATCCTCAAGAATACTCAAGGCTGCCCAA
ATTGTATCTTTGTGAATTTTGTCTAAAATATATGAAAAGTAGAACTATTCTGCAGCAGCACATGAAGAAA
TGTGGTTGGTTCCATCCTCCTGCCAATGAGATTTACAGAAAGAATAATATTTCTGTCTTTGAGGTTGATG
GGAATGTGAGTACCATTTATTGTCAAAACCTGTGTCTCTTGGCAAAGTTGTTTCTTGACCACAAAACCCT
CTATTACGATGTGGAGCCATTTCTTTTTTATGTACTAACACAGAATGATGTCAAGGGCTGCCACCTTGTT
GGCTACTTTTCTAAGGAAAAGCACTGCCAACAGAAGTACAATGTTTCCTGTATAATGATTCTTCCTCAAT
ACCAGCGTAAGGGCTATGGCAGGTTTCTCATCGATTTCAGTTATTTGTTATCAAAGCGTGAAGGCCAAGC
AGGGTCTCCAGAGAAACCGTTATCTGATCTGGGTCGTCTTTCCTACATGGCATATTGGAAAAGTGTAATA
TTGGAGTGCCTTTATCACCAAAATGACAAGCAGATCAGCATTAAGAAGTTAAGCAAGTTGACTGGAATCT
GCCCTCAAGACATCACTTCCACACTCCACCACCTACGAATGCTGGACTTCCGTAGTGACCAATTTGTGAT
TATCCGCCGGGAAAAACTTATCCAGGATCACATGGCAAAGCTTCAGCTG
