[The description below was written by a language model from this plasmid's Addgene catalogue record.]
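Description:
MYST3 is a bacterial expression plasmid built on the pET28a-LIC backbone, a ligation-independent-cloning derivative of pET28a from a structural genomics consortium. The backbone is listed at 7328 bp without insert. The plasmid is selected with kanamycin and is recorded as low copy; the record does not list the origin of replication or other backbone features, and no feature table is provided. The use of T7 and T7-terminator sequencing primers is consistent with the usual pET arrangement, in which the insert lies between a T7 promoter and T7 terminator and is expressed in E. coli hosts that supply T7 RNA polymerase, although the promoter is not stated explicitly.

The insert, designated MYST3_13, is a 945 bp fragment of human KAT6A (also known as MYST3 or MOZ), a MYST-family histone acetyltransferase. It is not the full open reading frame: it encodes only the catalytic region, residues 497–780 of the reference protein. An N-terminal His tag is fused to the fragment, which allows the recombinant protein to be purified by immobilised metal affinity chromatography. The cloning method is recorded as restriction enzyme, despite the LIC-type backbone.

The stated purpose is production of the protein in bacteria for structure determination, and the depositor links the construct to a deposited crystal structure of this acetyltransferase domain. It is therefore suited to making purified KAT6A catalytic domain for crystallography and potentially for related biochemical or biophysical work, rather than for studies requiring the full-length protein.
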