Addgene plasmid #25181: MYST3
Purpose: Bacterial expression for structure determination; may not be full ORF
Depositing lab: Cheryl Arrowsmith. Depositing organization: University of Toronto.
Backbone
  Vector backbone: pET28a-LIC
  Backbone manufacturer: SGC
  Backbone size w/o insert (bp): 7328
  Vector type: Bacterial Expression
Growth in bacteria
  Bacterial resistance: Kanamycin, 50 μg/mL
  Growth temperature: 37°C
  Growth strain: DH5alpha
  Copy number: Low Copy
Gene/Insert
  Gene/Insert name: MYST3_13 (alt names: PDB: 2OZU; MYST3 histone acetyltransferase)
  Species: H. sapiens (human)
  Insert size (bp): 945
  Mutation: contains catalytic region ( residues 497-780).
  GenBank ID: NP_006757
  Entrez Gene: KAT6A (a.k.a. ARTHS, MOZ, MRD32, MYST-3, MYST3, RUNXBP2, ZC2HC6A, ZNF220)
  Tag / fusion protein: His (N terminal on insert)
  Cloning method: Restriction Enzyme
  Sequencing primers: 5′ T7; 3′ T7-term
Terms and licenses: Academic/Nonprofit Terms; Industry Terms: Not Available to Industry
Depositor comments: PDB: 2OZU. http://www.thesgc.org/structures/2OZU/
How to cite: MYST3 was a gift from Cheryl Arrowsmith (Addgene plasmid # 25181 ; http://n2t.net/addgene:25181 ; RRID:Addgene_25181)
